>Addgene plasmid #194058 | pTK73.ChrII_ttTi5605.sgRNA | addgene full sequence | sequence record 382110 | Addgene NGS Result
CCACCCGTGTAAAACGACGGCCAGTTTATCTAGTCAGCTTGATTCTAGCTGATCGTGGACCGGAAGGTGA
GCCAGTGAGTTGATTGCAGTCCAGTTACGCTGGAGTCTGAGGCTCGTCCTGAATGATATGCGACCGCCGG
AGGGTTGCGTTTGAGACGGGCGACAGATCCAGTCGCGCTGCTCTCGTCGATCCAAGCTTCAAAAAAAACT
AGCAATAAAGGAATAAAAAACTGTACACCTTAAAGGCGCACACTCTGTTTTGCAAATTTTATTTTTAGTT
GTGAATTTTCTGCTGAGACTTGAAAATAGCAACTTTAGTACTACTATAATTTGTCAACCTTTTCAAAAAA
AGCATGCAATTTTTGAGAAACTCTTATAAAAGCTATTATTAAAAAAACACCTTTTTTCCAAAATTATTCC
ACAAAAAATATGTTATGAAATGCCTACACCCTCTCACACACACTCTTTATACTACTCTGTCAAACTCACG
AGATGTCTGCCGCCTCTTGTGTTGCCCCTATATAAACACCTCCTATTGCGAGATGTCTTGATATCAGTCT
GTTTCGTAAGTTTAAGAGCTATGCTGGAAACAGCATAGCAAGTTTAAATAAGGCTAGTCCGTTATCAACT
TGAAAAAGTGGCACCGAGTCGGTGCTTTTTGTGAAATTTGCTAGCGGTGCGAGCGGATCGAGCAGTGTCG
ATCACTACTGGACCGCGAGCTGTGCTGCGACCCGTGATCTTACGGCATTATACGTATGATCGGTCCACGA
TCAGCTAGATTATCTAGTCAGCTTGATGTCATAGCTGTTTCCTGAGGCTCAATACTGACCATTTAAATCA
TACCTGACCTCCATAGCAGAAAGTCAAAAGCCTCCGACCGGAGGCTTTTGACTTGATCGGCACGTAAGAG
GTTCCAACTTTCACCATAATGAAATAAGATCACTACCGGGCGTATTTTTTGAGTTATCGAGATTTTCAGG
AGCTAAGGAAGCTAAAATGAGCCATATTCAACGGGAAACGTCTTGCTTGAAGCCGCGATTAAATTCCAAC
ATGGATGCTGATTTATATGGGTATAAATGGGCTCGCGATAATGTCGGGCAATCAGGTGCGACAATCTATC
GATTGTATGGGAAGCCCGATGCGCCAGAGTTGTTTCTGAAACATGGCAAAGGTAGCGTTGCCAATGATGT
TACAGATGAGATGGTCAGGCTAAACTGGCTGACGGAATTTATGCCTCTTCCGACCATCAAGCATTTTATC
CGTACTCCTGATGATGCATGGTTACTCACCACTGCGATCCCAGGGAAAACAGCATTCCAGGTATTAGAAG
AATATCCTGATTCAGGTGAAAATATTGTTGATGCGCTGGCAGTGTTCCTGCGCCGGTTGCATTCGATTCC
TGTTTGTAATTGTCCTTTTAACGGCGATCGCGTATTTCGTCTCGCTCAGGCGCAATCACGAATGAATAAC
GGTTTGGTTGGTGCGAGTGATTTTGATGACGAGCGTAATGGCTGGCCTGTTGAACAAGTCTGGAAAGAAA
TGCATAAACTCTTGCCATTCTCACCGGATTCAGTCGTCACTCATGGTGATTTCTCACTTGATAACCTTAT
TTTTGACGAGGGGAAATTAATAGGTTGTATTGATGTTGGACGAGTCGGAATCGCAGACCGATACCAGGAT
CTTGCCATCCTATGGAACTGCCTCGGTGAGTTTTCTCCTTCATTACAGAAACGGCTTTTTCAAAAATATG
GTATTGATAATCCTGATATGAATAAATTGCAGTTTCACTTGATGCTCGATGAGTTTTTCTAATGAGGACC
TAAATGTAATCACCTGGCTCACCTTCGGGTGGGCCTTTCTGCGTTGCTGGCGTTTTTCCATAGGCTCCGC
CCCCCTGACGAGCATCACAAAAATCGATGCTCAAGTCAGAGGTGGCGAAACCCGACAGGACTATAAAGAT
ACCAGGCGTTTCCCCCTGGAAGCTCCCTCGTGCGCTCTCCTGTTCCGACCCTGCCGCTTACCGGATACCT
GTCCGCCTTTCTCCCTTCGGGAAGCGTGGCGCTTTCTCATAGCTCACGCTGTAGGTATCTCAGTTCGGTG
TAGGTCGTTCGCTCCAAGCTGGGCTGTGTGCACGAACCCCCCGTTCAGCCCGACCGCTGCGCCTTATCCG
GTAACTATCGTCTTGAGTCCAACCCGGTAAGACACGACTTATCGCCACTGGCAGCAGCCACTGGTAACAG
GATTAGCAGAGCGAGGTATGTAGGCGGTGCTACAGAGTTCTTGAAGTGGTGGCCTAACTACGGCTACACT
AGAAGAACAGTATTTGGTATCTGCGCTCTGCTGAAGCCAGTTACCTCGGAAAAAGAGTTGGTAGCTCTTG
ATCCGGCAAACAAACCACCGCTGGTAGCGGTGGTTTTTTTGTTTGCAAGCAGCAGATTACGCGCAGAAAA
AAAGGATCTCAAGAAGATCCTTTGATTTTCTACCGAAGAAAGGC
Features (pLannotate 1.2.2; 9 found; start..end, strand, type, name):
      8..25      -  CDS            lacZα (fragment): LacZα fragment of β-galactosidase; lacZ fragment
    200..549     +  promoter       CeU6 promoter: promoter for the C. elegans R07E5.16 U6 snRNA gene (Dickinson et al., 2013)
    588..655     +  misc_RNA       tracrRNA (fragment): trans-activating CRISPR RNA for the Streptococcus pyogenes CRISPR/Cas9 system
    862..893     +  terminator     tonB terminator: bidirectional E. coli tonB-P14 transcription terminator
    894..996     +  promoter       cat promoter: promoter of the E. coli cat gene encoding chloramphenicol acetyltransferase
    997..1812    +  CDS            KanR: aminoglycoside phosphotransferase; aph(3')-Ia; confers resistance to kanamycin in bacteria or G418 (Geneticin®) in eukaryotes
   1836..1863    +  terminator     T7Te terminator: phage T7 early transcription terminator
   1875..2462    -  rep_origin     ori: high-copy-number ColE1/pMB1/pBR322/pUC origin of replication
   2484..9       -  terminator     T3Te terminator (fragment) (across the origin): phage T3 early transcription terminator
