[The description below was written by a language model from this plasmid's Addgene catalogue record and pLannotate feature annotations shown in this document.]
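Description:
pTK73.ChrII_ttTi5605.sgRNA is a small (about 2.5 kb) worm-expression plasmid, built on the pTK73 backbone, that produces a single guide RNA for CRISPR/Cas9 editing in Caenorhabditis elegans. It is propagated in E. coli from a high-copy ColE1/pUC-type origin and selected with kanamycin. The resistance gene is an aph(3')-Ia aminoglycoside phosphotransferase driven by the cat promoter. Bacterial transcription terminators (tonB, T7Te and a T3Te fragment) flank the marker and origin, presumably insulating them from the sgRNA cassette, and a short lacZα remnant is left over from the parental cloning vector.

The payload is a C. elegans U6 snRNA promoter (from the R07E5.16 gene), an RNA polymerase III promoter suited to expressing short, uncapped RNAs. It is followed by the guide sequence and the Streptococcus pyogenes tracrRNA-derived scaffold, so the transcript is designed to pair with SpCas9. The guide was inserted between two BsaI sites that were destroyed during cloning, as expected for Type IIS cloning of a spacer into an empty sgRNA vector. No Cas9 gene is annotated on the plasmid, so the nuclease must be supplied separately.

The guide directs cleavage at the ttTi5605 site on chromosome II, a locus widely used as a safe-harbour landing site for single-copy transgene insertion in worms. The plasmid was deposited with a protocol for spatial and temporal knockdown of endogenous proteins by auxin-inducible degron, although the record does not state which transgene is integrated at this locus. The depositor notes that an identical plasmid has been reported independently by another group.
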