Addgene plasmid #194058: pTK73.ChrII_ttTi5605.sgRNA
Purpose: sgRNA targeting ChrII_ttTi5605 locus of the C. elegans genome
Depositing lab: Kota Mizumoto. Depositing organization: University of British Columbia. Publication: Targeting endogenous proteins for spatial and temporal knockdown using auxin-inducible degron in Caenorhabditis elegans. Kurashina M, Mizumoto K. STAR Protoc. 2023 Jan 13;4(1):102028. doi: 10.1016/j.xpro.2022.102028. PubMed 36640369.
Backbone
  Vector backbone: pTK73
  Vector type: Worm Expression
Growth in bacteria
  Bacterial resistance: Kanamycin, 50 μg/mL
  Growth temperature: 37°C
  Growth strain: DH5alpha
  Copy number: High Copy
Gene/Insert
  Gene/Insert name: ChrII_ttTi5605 sgRNA
  gRNA/shRNA sequence: ATATCAGTCTGTTTCGTAA
  Species: C. elegans (nematode)
  Promoter: U6
  Cloning method: Restriction Enzyme; 5′ cloning site BsaI (destroyed during cloning); 3′ cloning site BsaI (destroyed during cloning)
  Sequencing primers: 5′ M13 Forward; 3′ M13 Reverse
Terms and licenses: Academic/Nonprofit Terms; Industry Terms: Not Available to Industry
Depositor comments: An identical plasmid has been reported by Dr. Shinsuke Niwa's group. doi.org/10.1371/journal.pone.0197128
How to cite: pTK73.ChrII_ttTi5605.sgRNA was a gift from Kota Mizumoto (Addgene plasmid # 194058 ; http://n2t.net/addgene:194058 ; RRID:Addgene_194058)
